Addgene plasmid #1866: Cdk6
Depositing lab: Sander van den Heuvel. Depositing organization: Massachusetts General Hospital. Publication: Distinct roles for cyclin-dependent kinases in cell cycle control. van den Heuvel S, Harlow E. Science 1993 Dec 24;262(5142):2050-4. 10.1126/science.8266103 PubMed 8266103.
Backbone
  Vector backbone: pCMV-neo-Bam
  Backbone size w/o insert (bp): 6550
  Vector type: Mammalian Expression
  Selectable markers: Neomycin (select with G418)
Growth in bacteria
  Bacterial resistance: Ampicillin, 100 μg/mL
  Growth temperature: 37°C
  Growth strain: DH5alpha
  Copy number: High Copy
Gene/Insert
  Gene/Insert name: Cdk6 (alt names: cyclin-dependent kinase 6; PLSTIRE)
  Species: H. sapiens (human)
  Mutation: D224Y
  Entrez Gene: CDK6 (a.k.a. MCPH12, PLSTIRE)
  Cloning method: Restriction Enzyme; 5′ cloning site BamHI (not destroyed); 3′ cloning site BamHI (not destroyed)
  Sequencing primers: 5′ Bglob-intron-F; 3′ Bglob-pA-R
Terms and licenses: Academic/Nonprofit Terms; Industry Terms: Not Available to Industry
Depositor comments: See scanned map.
How to cite: Cdk6 was a gift from Sander van den Heuvel (Addgene plasmid # 1866 ; http://n2t.net/addgene:1866 ; RRID:Addgene_1866)
