[The description below was written by a language model from this plasmid's Addgene catalogue record.]
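Description:
Cdk6 is a mammalian expression plasmid built on the pCMV-neo-Bam backbone (about 6.55 kb without insert) carrying human cyclin-dependent kinase 6 (CDK6, also known as PLSTIRE). The coding sequence was inserted by restriction cloning into a BamHI site, and both flanking BamHI sites remain intact, so the insert can be released again with that single enzyme. Because the same site is used at both ends, the cloning was not directional, although the record does not comment on orientation. The plasmid is maintained in E. coli at high copy number under ampicillin selection, and it carries a neomycin resistance marker that allows G418 selection of stably transfected mammalian cells.

The promoter is not listed as a separate field. The backbone name indicates CMV-driven expression, and the recommended sequencing primers anneal in a beta-globin intron upstream and a beta-globin polyadenylation region downstream, which suggests the BamHI cloning site lies between these processing elements. No epitope tag or reporter is recorded. The insert is annotated with a D224Y substitution. The record does not say whether this is a deliberate change or an incidental difference from the reference sequence, nor what effect it has on kinase function, so it should be kept in mind when interpreting results.

The construct comes from work comparing the roles of different cyclin-dependent kinases in cell cycle control. It is suited to transient or stable overexpression of CDK6 in cultured mammalian cells to examine effects on proliferation and cell cycle progression. No annotated feature table is available; the depositor refers only to a scanned map for further detail.
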