>Addgene plasmid #1866 | Cdk6 | addgene partial sequence | sequence record 16957 | Bglob-intron-F 5'-ctggtcatcatcctgccttt-3'
ATACTCTGAGTCCAAACCGGGCCCCTCTGCTAACCATGTTCATGCCTTCTTCTCTTTCCTACAGCTCCTG
GGCAACGTGCTGGTTGTTGTGCTGTCTCATCATTTTGGCAAAGAATTCCTCGACGGATCCATGGAGAAGG
ACGGCCTGTGCCGCGCTGACCAGCAGTACGAATGCGTGGCGGAGATCGGGGAGGGCGCCTATGGGAAGGT
GTTCAAGGCCCGCGACTTGAAGAACGGAGGCCGTTTCGTGGCGTTGAAGCGCGTGCGGGTGCAGACCGGC
GAGGAGGGCATGCCGCTCTCCACCATCCGCGAGGTGGCGGTGCTGAGGCACCTGGAGACCTTCGAGCACC
CCAACGTGGTCAGGTTGTTTGATGTGTGCACAGTGTCACGAACAGACAGAGAAACCAAACTAACTTTAGT
GTTTGAACATGTCGATCAAGACTTGACCACTTACTTGGATAAAGTTCCAGAGCCTGGAGTGCCCACTGAA
ACCATAAAGGATATGATGTTTCAGCTTCTCCGAGGTCTGGACTTTCTTCATTCACACCGAGTAGTGCATC
GCGATCTAAAACCACAGAACATTCTGGTGACCAGCAGCGGACAAATAAAACTCGCTGACTTCGGCCTTGC
CCGCATCTATAGTTTCCAGATGGCTCTAACCTCAGTGGTCGTCACGCTGTGGTACAGAGCACCCGAAGTC
TTGCTCCAGTCCAGCTACGCCACCCCC
